Addgene plasmid #20516: pWZL Neo Myr Flag MAP2K7
Depositing lab: William Hahn & Jean Zhao. Depositing organization: Dana-Farber Cancer Institute. Publication: Integrative Genomic Approaches Identify IKBKE as a Breast Cancer Oncogene (Kinase Library Clones). Boehm JS, Zhao JJ, Yao J, Kim SY, Firestein R, Dunn IF, Sjostrom SK, Garraway LA, Weremowicz S, Richardson AL, Greulich H, Stewart CJ, Mulvey LA, Shen RR, Ambrogio L, Hirozane-Kishikawa T, Hill DE, Vidal M, Meyerson M, Grenier JK, Hinkle G, Root DE, Roberts TM, Lander ES, Polyak K, Hahn WC. Cell. 2007 Jun 15. 129(6):1065-1079. 10.1016/j.cell.2007.03.052 PubMed 17574021.
Backbone
  Vector backbone: pWZL-Neo-Myr-Flag-DEST
  Backbone manufacturer: William Hahn Lab (available at Addgene, #15300)
  Vector type: Mammalian Expression, Retroviral
  Selectable markers: Neomycin (select with G418)
Growth in bacteria
  Bacterial resistance: Ampicillin, 100 μg/mL
  Growth temperature: 37°C
  Growth strain: Stbl3
  Growth instructions: Stbl3 cells to prevent recombination.
  Copy number: Unknown
Gene/Insert
  Gene/Insert name: MAP2K7 (alt name: mitogen-activated protein kinase kinase 7)
  Species: H. sapiens (human)
  GenBank ID: NM_145185
  Entrez Gene: MAP2K7 (a.k.a. JNKK2, MAPKK7, MEK, MEK 7, MKK7, PRKMK7, SAPKK-4, SAPKK4)
  Tag / fusion protein: Myr (N terminal on backbone); Flag (N terminal on backbone)
  Cloning method: Gateway Cloning
  Sequencing primers: 5′ pWZL-Fwd (GAA CCT CCT CGT TCG ACC); 3′ pWZL-Rev (TTC CGG GCC CTC ACA TTG)
Resource information
  A portion of this plasmid was derived from a plasmid made by: 4-C5
Terms and licenses: Academic/Nonprofit Terms; Industry Terms: Not Available to Industry
Depositor comments: ORFs were cloned into Gateway compatible pEntry vectors. An LR recombination reaction was performed to move the ORF to pWZL-Neo-Myr-Flag DEST such that the ORF would have 5' myristoylation and flag tags. This plasmid is part of a kinase library, and the gene has been verified, but has not been fully sequenced for minor mutations. Please see the following link for plasmids from this article that are not part of the kinase library http://www.addgene.org/pubmed/17574021
How to cite: pWZL Neo Myr Flag MAP2K7 was a gift from William Hahn & Jean Zhao (Addgene plasmid # 20516 ; http://n2t.net/addgene:20516 ; RRID:Addgene_20516)
