[The description below was written by a language model from this plasmid's Addgene catalogue record.]
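Description:
pWZL Neo Myr Flag MAP2K7 is a retroviral mammalian expression plasmid built on the Gateway-compatible pWZL-Neo-Myr-Flag-DEST backbone. It carries the human MAP2K7 open reading frame (mitogen-activated protein kinase kinase 7, also known as MKK7 or JNKK2), the dual-specificity kinase that acts upstream of the JNK stress-activated MAP kinases. The plasmid is maintained in bacteria under ampicillin selection, and a recombination-deficient host strain is recommended because the repeated sequences of retroviral vectors are prone to rearrangement. Transduced or transfected mammalian cells are selected with G418 through the neomycin resistance marker. The record gives no feature table, so the promoter driving the insert, the origin of replication and the arrangement linking the ORF to the neomycin marker are not explicitly stated. The copy number is listed as unknown.

The ORF was first cloned into a Gateway entry vector and then moved into the destination backbone by an LR recombination reaction, placing it in frame behind two backbone-encoded N-terminal elements: a myristoylation signal and a Flag epitope. The myristoylation signal directs lipid modification and membrane targeting of the fusion protein, a strategy commonly used to promote constitutive activation of kinases, while the Flag tag allows detection or immunoprecipitation of the expressed protein.

The construct is one member of a library of myristoylated, Flag-tagged human kinases made for gain-of-function screening in a study of breast cancer oncogenes. It suits stable retroviral delivery of MAP2K7 into mammalian cells for transformation or signalling assays. The depositors note that the identity of the gene was verified, but the clone has not been fully sequenced, so minor mutations cannot be excluded.
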