>Addgene plasmid #20516 | pWZL Neo Myr Flag MAP2K7 | addgene partial sequence | sequence record 26341 | 20516 with pWZL-Fwd
CCCTCACTCCTTCTCTAGGCGCCGGCCGGATCCAGAATTCGCCACCATGGGGTCTTCAAAATCTAAACCA
AAGGACCCCAGCCAGCGCCGGCGCAGGATCCGAGGTTACCTTGACTACAAAGACGATGACGACAAGCAAT
TGACAAGTTTGTACAAAAAAGTTGGCATGGCGGCGTCCTCCCTGGAACAGAAGCTGTCCCGCCTGGAAGC
AAAGCTAAAGCAGGAGAACCGGGAGGCCCGGCGGAGGATCGACCTCAACCTGGATATCAGCCCCCAGCGG
CCCAGGCCCACCCTGCAGCTCCCGCTGGCCAACGATGGGGGCAGCCGCTCGCCATCCTCAGAGAGCTCCC
CGCAGCACCCCACGCCCCCCGCCCGGCCCCGCCACATGCTGGGGCTCCCGTCAACCCTGTTCACACCCCG
CAGCATGGAGAGCATTGAGATTGACCAGAAGCTGCAGGAGATCATGAAGCAGACGGGCTACCTGACCATC
GGGGGCCAGCGCTACCAGGCAGAAATCAACGACCTGGAGAACTTGGGCGAGATGGGCAGCGGCACCTGCG
GCCAGGTGTGGAAGATGCGCTTCCGGAAGACCGGCCACGTCATTGCCGTTAAGCAAATGCGGCGCTCCGG
GAACAAGGAGGAGAACAAGCGCATCCTCATGGACCTGGATGTGGTGCTGAAGAGCCACGACTGCCCCTAC
ATCGTGCAGTGCTTTGGGACGTTCATCACCAACACGGATGTCTTCATCGCCATGGAGCTCATGG
